Addgene plasmid #192997: ZfSp5a-377
Purpose: Plasmid that encodes for Zebrafish Sp5
Depositing lab: Brigitte Galliot. Depositing organization: University of Geneva. Publication: An evolutionarily-conserved Wnt3/beta-catenin/Sp5 feedback loop restricts head organizer activity in Hydra. Vogg MC, Beccari L, Iglesias Olle L, Rampon C, Vriz S, Perruchoud C, Wenger Y, Galliot B. Nat Commun. 2019 Jan 18;10(1):312. doi: 10.1038/s41467-018-08242-2. PubMed 30659200.
Backbone
  Vector backbone: pCS2
  Vector type: Mammalian Expression
Growth in bacteria
  Bacterial resistance: Ampicillin, 100 μg/mL
  Growth temperature: 37°C
  Growth strain: DH5alpha
  Copy number: High Copy
Gene/Insert
  Gene/Insert name: Zebrafish Sp5
  Species: D. rerio (zebrafish)
  Insert size (bp): 1131
  Tag / fusion protein: HA (C terminal on insert)
  Cloning method: Unknown
Terms and licenses: Academic/Nonprofit Terms; Industry Terms: Not Available to Industry
Depositor comments: Please note: Plasmid contains a S357F mutation in Zebrafish Sp5-HA. This mutation is not known to affect plasmid function.
How to cite: ZfSp5a-377 was a gift from Brigitte Galliot (Addgene plasmid # 192997 ; http://n2t.net/addgene:192997 ; RRID:Addgene_192997)
