[The description below was written by a language model from this plasmid's Addgene catalogue record and pLannotate feature annotations shown in this document.]
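Description:
ZfSp5a-377 is a pCS2-based mammalian expression plasmid of about 5.2 kb carrying the zebrafish (D. rerio) Sp5 coding sequence, a zinc-finger transcription factor of the Sp family that binds GC-box promoter elements. The recorded insert is 1131 bp and is fused at its C terminus to an HA epitope. The automated annotation recognises the open reading frame by homology to human SP5 and labels the short tag region as a fragment of a 3xHA element, which fits the catalogue's description of an HA tag. The depositor notes an S357F substitution in the Sp5-HA protein that is not known to affect function.

Expression follows the standard pCS2 layout. The simian cytomegalovirus IE94 enhancer/promoter sits upstream of the insert across the plasmid's numbering origin and drives strong transcription in vertebrate cells. An SV40 polyadenylation signal is annotated downstream of the tag, although the table lists it on the reverse strand. An SP6 promoter lies between the CMV element and the coding sequence, allowing in vitro synthesis of sense mRNA, the usual route for injecting pCS2 constructs into embryos. Partial T7 and complete T3 promoters lie downstream in the opposite orientation.

The backbone has a high-copy ColE1/pUC-type origin and a β-lactamase gene for ampicillin selection in E. coli, plus an f1 origin and remnants of lac sequences (lac promoter/operator, lacZα and lacI fragments) inherited from the parental cloning vector. The stated purpose is simply to encode zebrafish Sp5. The associated study concerns a conserved Wnt3/β-catenin/Sp5 feedback loop, so the plasmid would suit expression of tagged Sp5 for detection or functional assays.
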