Features (pLannotate 1.2.2; 16 found; start..end, strand, type, name):
     35..53      +  promoter       SP6 promoter: promoter for bacteriophage SP6 RNA polymerase
    101..1198    +  CDS            SP5 (fragment): SP5_HUMAN - Experimental evidence at transcript level: Swiss-Prot protein existence level 2. Binds to GC boxes promoters elements. Probable transcriptional activator that has a role in the coordination of changes in transcription required to generate pattern in the developing embryo (By similarity). From Homo sapiens (Human).
   1205..1233    +  CDS            3xHA (fragment): three tandem HA epitope tags
   1242..1259    -  promoter       T7 promoter (fragment): promoter for bacteriophage T7 RNA polymerase
   1264..1398    -  polyA_signal   SV40 poly(A) signal: SV40 polyadenylation signal
   1511..1529    -  promoter       T3 promoter: promoter for bacteriophage T3 RNA polymerase
   1574..1590    -  protein_bind   lac operator: The lac repressor binds to the lac operator to inhibit transcription in E. coli. This inhibition can be relieved by adding lactose or isopropyl-β-D-thiogalactopyranoside (IPTG). lac repressor encoded by lacI
   1598..1628    -  promoter       lac promoter: promoter for the E. coli lac operon
   1643..1664    -  protein_bind   CAP binding site: CAP binding activates transcription in the presence of cAMP. E. coli catabolite activator protein
   1677..1769    -  CDS            lacI (fragment): lac repressor; lacI; The lac repressor binds to the lac operator to inhibit transcription in E. coli. This inhibition can be relieved by adding lactose or isopropyl-β-D-thiogalactopyranoside (IPTG).
   1952..2540    -  rep_origin     ori: high-copy-number ColE1/pMB1/pBR322/pUC origin of replication
   2711..3571    -  CDS            AmpR: β-lactamase; bla; confers resistance to ampicillin, carbenicillin, and related antibiotics
   3572..3676    -  promoter       AmpR promoter: bla
   3729..4157    -  rep_origin     f1 ori (sequence partly withheld): f1 bacteriophage origin of replication; arrow indicates direction of (+) strand synthesis
   4162..4228    -  CDS            lacZα (fragment): LacZα fragment of β-galactosidase; lacZ fragment
   4235..5212    +  promoter       CMV IE94 promoter: enhancer/promoter region of simian cytomegalovirus major immediate early transcription unit IE94
>Addgene plasmid #192997 | ZfSp5a-377 | addgene full sequence | sequence record 378773 | Addgene NGS Result
CGCCATTCTGCCTGGGGACGTCGGAGCAAGCTTGATTTAGGTGACACTATAGAATACAAGCTACTTGTTC
TTTTTGCAGGATCCCATCGATGCCGCCACCATGGCAGCTGTGGCTGTGCTGAGGAACGACACACTACAGG
CGTTTCTGCAGGATCGCACTCCGAACTCCTCTCCGGAAAACAGCAAACATTCTCCTCTGGCACTTTTAGC
AGCGACGTGTAACCGGATCGGTCACCACCACGGATCCACTCCCACGGACTTTATTCAAGTTCCCTACGAC
ACCACCCTCGGCTCCCCGTCACGGATTTTCCACCCATGGAGTAATGAGGCCAATCATCAATCCACGCTTT
CCAGCAACCCTTCCTTTGGACTATCCTCTAAATCTCACCTGCAGAGCTCCTACGCGTCCCACCATGAGCT
CCCACTGACCCCTCCGGCAGATCCTACATATCCGTATGATTTCTCTCCGGTTAAGATGTTGCCATGTTCA
ATGCAATCTTTACAGTCCACCTGCCCGCCGACTTATGTACCTGCGGTTACCTACGCAGCACCTGCCCCCA
TCCCTCCAGCCATGCCTAGCTTTGTCCCGGGACACTCAGGCCTGGTGCATCAGCAGCAGAGACAGCTATC
CCCAAATCCAGGGGAGGATATACCATGGTGGAGCCTTCAGCAAGGGAATCCTGTAGCCCATTCGGTGCAC
CCACACCGCTTCCCCATCCAAAGAGGCTTAGTGTTGGGACACACAGATTTCGCACAGTACCAAACTCAAA
TCGCAGCCTTGCTGCACACCAAATCTCCGCTGGCTACCGCCCGGCGCTGCCGGAGATGCAGATGTCCGAA
CTGTCAGTCGTCCAGCTCTAGTGATGAGCCCGGAAAGAAGAAACAGCACATCTGCCACATCCCCGGATGC
GGGAAGGTTTACGGTAAAACATCCCACCTGAAGGCGCACCTGCGCTGGCACTCAGGAGAGAGACCCTTCG
TGTGTAACTGGCTCTTCTGCGGGAAGAGTTTCACCCGGTCAGATGAGTTACAGCGGCACCTGCGGACACA
CACCGGCGAAAAACGCTTTGTGTGTCCGGACTGCTGTAAAAGGTTCATGAGGAGCGACCATTTGGCCAAA
CACGTCAAGACGCACCAGAACAAGAAGAGCAAAAGTCACGACAAAACCTTCGATTATGTGAAAAGAGAAG
ATCTGAGACCCGTGTACCCATACGATGTTCCAGATTACGCTTAGTCTAGAACTATAGTGAGTCGTATTAC
GTAGATCCAGACATGATAAGATACATTGATGAGTTTGGACAAACCACAACTAGAATGCAGTGAAAAAAAT
GCTTTATTTGTGAAATTTGTGATGCTATTGCTTTATTTGTAACCATTATAAGCTGCAATAAACAAGTTAA
CAACAACAATTGCATTCATTTTATGTTTCAGGTTCAGGGGGAGGTGTGGGAGGTTTTTTAATTCGCGGCC
GCGGCGCCAATGCATTGGGCCCGGTACCCAGCTTTTGTTCCCTTTAGTGAGGGTTAATTGCGCGCTTGGC
GTAATCATGGTCATAGCTGTTTCCTGTGTGAAATTGTTATCCGCTCACAATTCCACACAACATACGAGCC
GGGAGCATAAAGTGTAAAGCCTGGGGTGCCTAATGAGTGAGCTAACTCACATTAATTGCGTTGCGCTCAC
TGCCCGCTTTCCAGTCGGGAAACCTGTCGTGCCAGCTGCATTAATGAATCGGCCAACGCGCGGGGAGAGG
CGGTTTGCGTATTGGGCGCTCTTCCGCTTCCTCGCTCACTGACTCGCTGCGCTCGGTCGTTCGGCTGCGG
CGAGCGGTATCAGCTCACTCAAAGGCGGTAATACGGTTATCCACAGAATCAGGGGATAACGCAGGAAAGA
ACATGTGAGCAAAAGGCCAGCAAAAGGCCAGGAACCGTAAAAAGGCCGCGTTGCTGGCGTTTTTCCATAG
GCTCCGCCCCCCTGACGAGCATCACAAAAATCGACGCTCAAGTCAGAGGTGGCGAAACCCGACAGGACTA
TAAAGATACCAGGCGTTTCCCCCTGGAAGCTCCCTCGTGCGCTCTCCTGTTCCGACCCTGCCGCTTACCG
GATACCTGTCCGCCTTTCTCCCTTCGGGAAGCGTGGCGCTTTCTCATAGCTCACGCTGTAGGTATCTCAG
TTCGGTGTAGGTCGTTCGCTCCAAGCTGGGCTGTGTGCACGAACCCCCCGTTCAGCCCGACCGCTGCGCC
TTATCCGGTAACTATCGTCTTGAGTCCAACCCGGTAAGACACGACTTATCGCCACTGGCAGCAGCCACTG
GTAACAGGATTAGCAGAGCGAGGTATGTAGGCGGTGCTACAGAGTTCTTGAAGTGGTGGCCTAACTACGG
CTACACTAGAAGAACAGTATTTGGTATCTGCGCTCTGCTGAAGCCAGTTACCTTCGGAAAAAGAGTTGGT
AGCTCTTGATCCGGCAAACAAACCACCGCTGGTAGCGGTGGTTTTTTTGTTTGCAAGCAGCAGATTACGC
GCAGAAAAAAAGGATCTCAAGAAGATCCTTTGATCTTTTCTACGGGGTCTGACGCTCAGTGGAACGAAAA
CTCACGTTAAGGGATTTTGGTCATGAGATTATCAAAAAGGATCTTCACCTAGATCCTTTTAAATTAAAAA
TGAAGTTTTAAATCAATCTAAAGTATATATGAGTAAACTTGGTCTGACAGTTACCAATGCTTAATCAGTG
AGGCACCTATCTCAGCGATCTGTCTATTTCGTTCATCCATAGTTGCCTGACTCCCCGTCGTGTAGATAAC
TACGATACGGGAGGGCTTACCATCTGGCCCCAGTGCTGCAATGATACCGCGAGACCCACGCTCACCGGCT
CCAGATTTATCAGCAATAAACCAGCCAGCCGGAAGGGCCGAGCGCAGAAGTGGTCCTGCAACTTTATCCG
CCTCCATCCAGTCTATTAATTGTTGCCGGGAAGCTAGAGTAAGTAGTTCGCCAGTTAATAGTTTGCGCAA
CGTTGTTGCCATTGCTACAGGCATCGTGGTGTCACGCTCGTCGTTTGGTATGGCTTCATTCAGCTCCGGT
TCCCAACGATCAAGGCGAGTTACATGATCCCCCATGTTGTGCAAAAAAGCGGTTAGCTCCTTCGGTCCTC
CGATCGTTGTCAGAAGTAAGTTGGCCGCAGTGTTATCACTCATGGTTATGGCAGCACTGCATAATTCTCT
TACTGTCATGCCATCCGTAAGATGCTTTTCTGTGACTGGTGAGTACTCAACCAAGTCATTCTGAGAATAG
TGTATGCGGCGACCGAGTTGCTCTTGCCCGGCGTCAATACGGGATAATACCGCGCCACATAGCAGAACTT
TAAAAGTGCTCATCATTGGAAAACGTTCTTCGGGGCGAAAACTCTCAAGGATCTTACCGCTGTTGAGATC
CAGTTCGATGTAACCCACTCGTGCACCCAACTGATCTTCAGCATCTTTTACTTTCACCAGCGTTTCTGGG
TGAGCAAAAACAGGAAGGCAAAATGCCGCAAAAAAGGGAATAAGGGCGACACGGAAATGTTGAATACTCA
TACTCTTCCTTTTTCAATATTATTGAAGCATTTATCAGGGTTATTGTCTCATGAGCGGATACATATTTGA
ATGTATTTAGAAAAATAAACAAATAGGGGTTCCGCGCACATTTCCCCGAAAAGTGCCACCTAAATTGTAA
GCGTTAATATTTTGTTAAAATTCGCGTTAAATTTTTGTTAAATCAGCTCATTTTTTAACCAATAGGCCGA
AATCGGCAAAATCCCTTATAAATCAAAAGAATAGACCGAGATAGGGT
[37 nt withheld, positions 3828-3864]
AAAGAACGTGGACTCCAACGTCAAAGG
[49 nt withheld, positions 3892-3940]
T
[91 nt withheld, positions 3942-4032]
G
[124 nt withheld, positions 4034-4157]
CCCATTCGCCATTCAGGCTGCGCAACTGTTGGGAAGGGCGATCGGTGCGGGCCTCTTCGCTATTACGCCA
GTCGACCGCCAATTCAATATGGCGTATATGGACTCATGCCAATTCAATATGGTGGATCTGGACCTGTGCC
AATTCAATATGGCGTATATGGACTCGTGCCAATTCAATATGGTGGATCTGGACCCCAGCCAATTCAATAT
GGCGGACTTGGCACCATGCCAATTCAATATGGCGGACCTGGCACTGTGCCAACTGGGGAGGGGTCTACTT
GGCACGGTGCCAAGTTTGAGGAGGGGTCTTGGCCCTGTGCCAAGTCCGCCATATTGAATTGGCATGGTGC
CAATAATGGCGGCCATATTGGCTATATGCCAGGATCAATATATAGGCAATATCCAATATGGCCCTATGCC
AATATGGCTATTGGCCAGGTTCAATACTATGTATTGGCCCTATGCCATATAGTATTCCATATATGGGTTT
TCCTATTGACGTAGATAGCCCCTCCCAATGGGCGGTCCCATATACCATATATGGGGCTTCCTAATACCGC
CCATAGCCACTCCCCCATTGACGTCAATGGTCTCTATATATGGTCTTTCCTATTGACGTCATATGGGCGG
TCCTATTGACGTATATGGCGCCTCCCCCATTGACGTCAATTACGGTAAATGGCCCGCCTGGCTCAATGCC
CATTGACGTCAATAGGACCACCCACCATTGACGTCAATGGGATGGCTCATTGCCCATTCATATCCGTTCT
CACGCCCCCTATTGACGTCAATGACGGTAAATGGCCCACTTGGCAGTACATCAATATCTATTAATAGTAA
CTTGGCAAGTACATTACTATTGGAAGTACGCCAGGGTACATTGGCAGTACTCCCATTGACGTCAATGGCG
GTAAATGGCCCGCGATGGCTGCCAAGTACATCCCCATTGACGTCAATGGGGAGGGGCAATGACGCAAATG
GGCGTTCCATTGACGTAAATGGGCGGTAGGCGTGCCTAATGGGAGGTCTATATAAGCAATGCTCGTTTAG
GGAAC
